Addgene plasmid #173854: pCSIIbsr-EKARrEV-NLS
Purpose: A lentiviral vector for EKARrEV-NLS
Depositing lab: Michiyuki Matsuda. Depositing organization: Kyoto University, Graduate School of Biostudies. Publication: Redundant roles of EGFR ligands in the ERK activation waves during collective cell migration. Lin S, Hirayama D, Maryu G, Matsuda K, Hino N, Deguchi E, Aoki K, Iwamoto R, Terai K, Matsuda M. Life Sci Alliance. 2021 Oct 19;5(1). pii: 5/1/e202101206. doi: 10.26508/lsa.202101206. Print 2022 Jan. PubMed 34667080.
Backbone
  Vector backbone: pCSIIbsr
  Backbone size w/o insert (bp): 10000
  Total vector size (bp): 12200
  Vector type: Mammalian Expression, Lentiviral
  Selectable markers: Blasticidin
Growth in bacteria
  Bacterial resistance: Ampicillin, 100 μg/mL
  Growth temperature: 37°C
  Growth strain: NEB Stable
  Copy number: Unknown
Gene/Insert
  Gene/Insert name: EKARrEV-NLS
  Species: Synthetic
  Insert size (bp): 2100
Terms and licenses: Academic/Nonprofit Terms; Industry Terms: Not Available to Industry
How to cite: pCSIIbsr-EKARrEV-NLS was a gift from Michiyuki Matsuda (Addgene plasmid # 173854 ; http://n2t.net/addgene:173854 ; RRID:Addgene_173854)
