[The description below was written by a language model from this plasmid's Addgene catalogue record and pLannotate feature annotations shown in this document.]
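Description:
pCSIIbsr-EKARrEV-NLS is an HIV-1-based lentiviral vector of about 12.2 kb, built on the pCSIIbsr backbone, for stable expression of the synthetic biosensor EKARrEV-NLS in mammalian cells. It is propagated in E. coli through a high-copy ColE1/pUC-type origin with ampicillin resistance. The backbone outside the viral genome also carries an f1 origin and an SV40/EM7-driven bleomycin/Zeocin resistance cassette. Viral genomic RNA is transcribed from a CMV enhancer/promoter fused to a truncated 5' LTR. This transcript includes the Ψ packaging signal with a gag fragment, the Rev response element for Rev-dependent nuclear export, and the cPPT/CTS element. The downstream end of the genome consists of a WPRE, a truncated 3' LTR and a bGH polyadenylation signal. The nef annotation overlapping this region probably reflects residual HIV-1 sequence next to the LTR rather than an intended coding payload.

Inside the provirus, the human EF-1α promoter drives a single bicistronic transcript. The first open reading frame is the roughly 2.1 kb sensor, annotated as YPet, a fragment of human PIN1 (a domain that binds phospho-Ser/Thr-Pro motifs), an unannotated stretch, and the cyan protein Turquoise-GL. This layout fits a single-chain FRET reporter in which phosphorylation-dependent binding changes energy transfer between the cyan and yellow proteins. The substrate, linker and nuclear localisation signal implied by the name are not individually annotated. An EMCV IRES then directs translation of blasticidin S deaminase, so blasticidin selection enriches for transduced cells that express the sensor. The associated publication concerns ERK activation waves during collective cell migration, consistent with use in live imaging of ERK activity in the nucleus.
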