Features (pLannotate 1.2.2; 33 found; start..end, strand, type, name):
     28..80      -  misc_feature   bom (fragment): basis of mobility region from pBR322
    235..614     +  enhancer       CMV enhancer: human cytomegalovirus immediate early enhancer
    615..814     +  promoter       CMV promoter: human cytomegalovirus (CMV) immediate early promoter
    832..1012    +  LTR            5' LTR (truncated): truncated 5' long terminal repeat (LTR) from HIV-1
   1059..1184    +  misc_feature   HIV-1 Ψ: packaging signal of human immunodeficiency virus type 1
   1168..1506    +  CDS            HIV-1 gag (fragment): gag protein from human immunodeficiency virus 1; gag
   1676..1909    +  misc_feature   RRE: The Rev response element (RRE) of HIV-1 allows for Rev-dependent mRNA export from the nucleus to the cytoplasm.
   2286..2386    +  CDS            Rev (fragment): human immunodeficiency virus 1 (HIV-1) Rev protein; rev; enhances nuclear export of unspliced and incompletely spliced viral mRNAs
   2412..2529    +  misc_feature   cPPT/CTS: central polypurine tract and central termination sequence of HIV-1
   2585..3747    +  promoter       EF-1α promoter: strong constitutive promoter for human elongation factor EF-1α
   3782..4492    +  CDS            YPet: yellow fluorescent protein optimized for FRET with CyPet (Nguyen and Daugherty, 2005)
   4499..4660    +  CDS            PIN1 (fragment): PIN1_HUMAN - Experimental evidence at protein level: Swiss-Prot protein existence level 1. Peptidyl-prolyl cis/trans isomerase (PPIase) that binds to and isomerizes specific phosphorylated Ser/Thr-Pro (pSer/Thr-Pro) motifs (PubMed:21497122, PubMed:23623683, PubMed:29686383). By inducing conformational changes in a subset of phosphorylated proteins, acts as a molecular switch in multiple cellular processes (PubMed:21497122, PubMed:22033920, PubMed:23623683). Displays a preference for acidic residues located N-terminally to the proline bond to be isomerized. Regulates mitosis presumably by inter
   5078..5788    +  CDS            Turquoise-GL: Turquoise-GL is a basic (constitutively fluorescent) cyan fluorescent protein published in 2010, derived from Aequorea victoria.
   5826..6412    +  misc_feature   IRES2: internal ribosome entry site (IRES) of the encephalomyocarditis virus (EMCV)
   6413..6811    +  CDS            BSD: blasticidin S deaminase; Aspergillus terreus BSD; confers resistance to blasticidin
   6855..7443    +  misc_feature   WPRE: woodchuck hepatitis virus posttranscriptional regulatory element
   7368..7955    +  CDS            nef: NEF_HV112 - Experimental evidence at protein level: Swiss-Prot protein existence level 1. Extracellular Nef protein targets CD4(+) T-lymphocytes for apoptosis by interacting with CXCR4 surface receptors. From Human immunodeficiency virus type 1 group M subtype B (isolate PCV12) (HIV-1).
   7962..8142    +  LTR            5' LTR (truncated): truncated 5' long terminal repeat (LTR) from HIV-1
   8174..8398    +  polyA_signal   bGH poly(A) signal: bovine growth hormone polyadenylation signal
   8402..8423    +  promoter       SV40 promoter (fragment): SV40 enhancer and early promoter
   8444..8872    +  rep_origin     f1 ori (sequence partly withheld): f1 bacteriophage origin of replication; arrow indicates direction of (+) strand synthesis
   8886..9215    +  promoter       SV40 promoter: SV40 enhancer and early promoter
   9263..9310    +  promoter       EM7 promoter: synthetic bacterial promoter&nbsp
   9329..9703    +  CDS            BleoR: antibiotic-binding protein; Sh ble from Streptoalloteichus hindustanus; confers resistance to bleomycin, phleomycin, and Zeocin™
   9713..9838    +  CDS            ble (fragment): BLE_KLEPN - Experimental evidence at protein level: Swiss-Prot protein existence level 1. Binding protein with a strong affinity to the bleomycin family of antibiotics. Binds to CL990; an antimitotic-antibiotic compound. From Klebsiella pneumoniae.
   9833..9954    +  polyA_signal   SV40 poly(A) signal: SV40 polyadenylation signal
  10025..10047   -  protein_bind   lac operator (fragment): The lac repressor binds to the lac operator to inhibit transcription in E. coli. This inhibition can be relieved by adding lactose or isopropyl-β-D-thiogalactopyranoside (IPTG). lac repressor encoded by lacI
  10051..10081   -  promoter       lac promoter: promoter for the E. coli lac operon
  10096..10117   -  protein_bind   CAP binding site: CAP binding activates transcription in the presence of cAMP. E. coli catabolite activator protein
  10130..10222   -  CDS            lacI (fragment): lac repressor; lacI; The lac repressor binds to the lac operator to inhibit transcription in E. coli. This inhibition can be relieved by adding lactose or isopropyl-β-D-thiogalactopyranoside (IPTG).
  10405..10993   -  rep_origin     ori: high-copy-number ColE1/pMB1/pBR322/pUC origin of replication
  11164..12024   -  CDS            AmpR: β-lactamase; bla; confers resistance to ampicillin, carbenicillin, and related antibiotics
  12025..12129   -  promoter       AmpR promoter: bla
>Addgene plasmid #173854 | pCSIIbsr-EKARrEV-NLS | addgene full sequence | sequence record 340943 | Addgene NGS Result
GACGGATCGGGAGATCTCCCGATCCCCTATGGTGCACTCTCAGTACAATCTGCTCTGATGCCGCATAGTT
AAGCCAGTATCTGCTCCCTGCTTGTGTGTTGGAGGTCGCTGAGTAGTGCGCGAGCAAAATTTAAGCTACA
ACAAGGCAAGGCTTGACCGACAATTGCATGAAGAATCTGCTTAGGGTTAGGCGTTTTGCGCTGCTTCGCG
ATGTACGGGCCAGATATACGCGTTGACATTGATTATTGACTAGTTATTAATAGTAATCAATTACGGGGTC
ATTAGTTCATAGCCCATATATGGAGTTCCGCGTTACATAACTTACGGTAAATGGCCCGCCTGGCTGACCG
CCCAACGACCCCCGCCCATTGACGTCAATAATGACGTATGTTCCCATAGTAACGCCAATAGGGACTTTCC
ATTGACGTCAATGGGTGGAGTATTTACGGTAAACTGCCCACTTGGCAGTACATCAAGTGTATCATATGCC
AAGTACGCCCCCTATTGACGTCAATGACGGTAAATGGCCCGCCTGGCATTATGCCCAGTACATGACCTTA
TGGGACTTTCCTACTTGGCAGTACATCTACGTATTAGTCATCGCTATTACCATGGTGATGCGGTTTTGGC
AGTACATCAATGGGCGTGGATAGCGGTTTGACTCACGGGGATTTCCAAGTCTCCACCCCATTGACGTCAA
TGGGAGTTTGTTTTGGCACCAAAATCAACGGGACTTTCCAAAATGTCGTAACAACTCCGCCCCATTGACG
CAAATGGGCGGTAGGCGTGTACGGTGGGAGGTCTATATAAGCAGCGCGTTTTGCCTGTACTGGGTCTCTC
TGGTTAGACCAGATCTGAGCCTGGGAGCTCTCTGGCTAACTAGGGAACCCACTGCTTAAGCCTCAATAAA
GCTTGCCTTGAGTGCTTCAAGTAGTGTGTGCCCGTCTGTTGTGTGACTCTGGTAACTAGAGATCCCTCAG
ACCCTTTTAGTCAGTGTGGAAAATCTCTAGCAGTGGCGCCCGAACAGGGACTTGAAAGCGAAAGGGAAAC
CAGAGGAGCTCTCTCGACGCAGGACTCGGCTTGCTGAAGCGCGCACGGCAAGAGGCGAGGGGCGGCGACT
GGTGAGTACGCCAAAAATTTTGACTAGCGGAGGCTAGAAGGAGAGAGATGGGTGCGAGAGCGTCAGTATT
AAGCGGGGGAGAATTAGATCGCGATGGGAAAAAATTCGGTTAAGGCCAGGGGGAAAGAAAAAATATAAAT
TAAAACATATAGTATGGGCAAGCAGGGAGCTAGAACGATTCGCAGTTAATCCTGGCCTGTTAGAAACATC
AGAAGGCTGTAGACAAATACTGGGACAGCTACAACCATCCCTTCAGACAGGATCAGAAGAACTTAGATCA
TTATATAATACAGTAGCAACCCTCTATTGTGTGCATCAAAGGATAGAGATAAAAGACACCAAGGAAGCTT
TAGACAAGATAGAGGAAGAGCAAAACAAAAGTAAGACCACCGCACAGCAAGGGCCGCTGATCTTCAGACC
TGGAGGAGGAGATATGAGGGACAATTGGAGAAGTGAATTATATAAATATAAAGTAGTAAAAATTGAACCA
TTAGGAGTAGCACCCACCAAGGCAAAGAGAAGAGTGGTGCAGAGAGAAAAAAGAGCAGTGGGAATAGGAG
CTTTGTTCCTTGGGTTCTTGGGAGCAGCAGGAAGCACTATGGGCGCAGCGTCAATGACGCTGACGGTACA
GGCCAGACAATTATTGTCTGGTATAGTGCAGCAGCAGAACAATTTGCTGAGGGCTATTGAGGCGCAACAG
CATCTGTTGCAACTCACAGTCTGGGGCATCAAGCAGCTCCAGGCAAGAATCCTGGCTGTGGAAAGATACC
TAAAGGATCAACAGCTCCTGGGGATTTGGGGTTGCTCTGGAAAACTCATTTGCACCACTGCTGTGCCTTG
GAATGCTAGTTGGAGTAATAAATCTCTGGAACAGATTTGGAATCACACGACCTGGATGGAGTGGGACAGA
GAAATTAACAATTACACAAGCTTAATACACTCCTTAATTGAAGAATCGCAAAACCAGCAAGAAAAGAATG
AACAAGAATTATTGGAATTAGATAAATGGGCAAGTTTGTGGAATTGGTTTAACATAACAAATTGGCTGTG
GTATATAAAATTATTCATAATGATAGTAGGAGGCTTGGTAGGTTTAAGAATAGTTTTTGCTGTACTTTCT
ATAGTGAATAGAGTTAGGCAGGGATATTCACCATTATCGTTTCAGACCCACCTCCCAACCCCGAGGGGAC
CCGACAGGCCCGAAGGAATAGAAGAAGAAGGTGGAGAGAGAGACAGAGACAGATCCATTCGATTAGTGAA
CGGATCTACAAATGGCAGTATTCATCCACAATTTTAAAAGAAAAGGGGGGATTGGGGGGTACAGTGCAGG
GGAAAGAATAGTAGACATAATAGCAACAGACATACAAACTAAAGAATTACAAAAACAAATTACAAAAATT
CAAAATTTTCGGGTTTATTACAGGGACAGCAGAAATTCACTTTGAATTAATTCAAGCTTCGTGAGGCTCC
GGTGCCCGTCAGTGGGCAGAGCGCACATCGCCCACAGTCCCCGAGAAGTTGGGGGGAGGGGTCGGCAATT
GAACCGGTGCCTAGAGAAGGTGGCGCGGGGTAAACTGGGAAAGTGATGTCGTGTACTGGCTCCGCCTTTT
TCCCGAGGGTGGGGGAGAACCGTATATAAGTGCAGTAGTCGCCGTGAACGTTCTTTTTCGCAACGGGTTT
GCCGCCAGAACACAGGTAAGTGCCGTGTGTGGTTCCCGCGGGCCTGGCCTCTTTACGGGTTATGGCCCTT
GCGTGCCTTGAATTACTTCCACCTGGCTCCAGTACGTGATTCTTGATCCCGAGCTGGAGCCAGGGGCGGG
CCTTGCGCTTTAGGAGCCCCTTCGCCTCGTGCTTGAGTTGAGGCCTGGCCTGGGCGCTGGGGCCGCCGCG
TGCGAATCTGGTGGCACCTTCGCGCCTGTCTCGCTGCTTTCGATAAGTCTCTAGCCATTTAAAATTTTTG
ATGACCTGCTGCGACGCTTTTTTTCTGGCAAGATAGTCTTGTAAATGCGGGCCAGGATCTGCACACTGGT
ATTTCGGTTTTTGGGGCCGCGGGCGGCGACGGGGCCCGTGCGTCCCAGCGCACATGTTCGGCGAGGCGGG
GCCTGCGAGCGCGGCCACCGAGAATCGGACGGGGGTAGTCTCAAGCTGGCCGGCCTGCTCTGGTGCCTGG
CCTCGCGCCGCCGTGTATCGCCCCGCCCTGGGCGGCAAGGCTGGCCCGGTCGGCACCAGTTGCGTGAGCG
GAAAGATGGCCGCTTCCCGGCCCTGCTCCAGGGGGCTCAAAATGGAGGACGCGGCGCTCGGGAGAGCGGG
CGGGTGAGTCACCCACACAAAGGAAAGGGGCCTTTCCGTCCTCAGCCGTCGCTTCATGTGACTCCACGGA
GTACCGGGCGCCGTCCAGGCACCTCGATTAGTTCTGGAGCTTTTGGAGTACGTCGTCTTTAGGTTGGGGG
GAGGGGTTTTATGCGATGGAGTTTCCCCACACTGAGTGGGTGGAGACTGAAGTTAGGCCAGCTTGGCACT
TGATGTAATTCTCCTTGGAATTTGCCCTTTTTGAGTTTGGATCTTGGTTCATTCTCAAGCCTCAGACAGT
GGTTCAAAGTTTTTTTCTTCCATTTCAGGTGTCGTGAACACGCTACCGGTCTCGACGAATTCGCCCTTAG
CATGTCTAAAGGTGAAGAATTATTCACTGGTGTTGTCCCAATTTTGGTTGAATTAGATGGTGATGTTAAT
GGTCACAAATTTTCTGTCTCCGGTGAAGGTGAAGGTGATGCTACGTACGGTAAATTGACCTTAAAATTAC
TCTGTACTACTGGTAAATTGCCAGTTCCATGGCCAACCTTAGTCACTACTTTAGGTTATGGTGTTCAATG
TTTTGCTAGATACCCAGATCATATGAAACAACATGACTTTTTCAAGTCTGCCATGCCAGAAGGTTATGTT
CAAGAAAGAACTATTTTTTTCAAAGATGACGGTAACTACAAGACCAGAGCTGAAGTCAAGTTTGAAGGTG
ATACCTTAGTTAATAGAATCGAATTAAAAGGTATTGATTTTAAAGAAGATGGTAACATTTTAGGTCACAA
ATTGGAATACAACTATAACTCTCACAATGTTTACATCACTGCTGACAAACAAAAGAATGGTATCAAAGCT
AACTTCAAAATTAGACACAACATTGAAGATGGTGGTGTTCAATTAGCTGACCATTATCAACAAAATACTC
CAATTGGTGATGGTCCAGTCTTGTTACCAGACAACCATTACTTATCCTATCAATCTGCCTTATTCAAAGA
TCCAAACGAAAAGAGAGACCACATGGTCTTGTTAGAATTTTTGACTGCTGCTGGTATTACCGAGGGTATG
AATGAATTGTACCTCGAGATGGCGGACGAGGAGAAGCTGCCGCCCGGCTGGGAGAAGCGCATGAGCCGCA
GCTCAGGCCGAGTGTACTACTTCAACCACATCACTAACGCCAGCCAGTGGGAGCGGCCCAGCGGCAACAG
CAGCAGTGGTGGCAAAAACGGGCAGGGGGAGCCTGCCAGGGGTACCAGTGCTGGTGGTAGTGCTGGTGGT
AGTGCTGGTGGTAGTGCTGGTGGTAGTGCTGGTGGTTCCGGCAGTGCTGGTGGTAGTGCTGGTGGTAGTA
CCAGTGCTGGTGGTAGTGCTGGTGGTAGTGCTGGTGGTAGTGCTGGTGGTAGTGCTGGTGGTTCCGGCAG
TGCTGGTGGTAGTGCTGGTGGTAGTACCAGTGCTGGTGGTAGTGCTGGTGGTAGTGCTGGTGGTAGTGCT
GGTGGTAGTGCTGGTGGTTCCGGCAGTGCTGGTGGTAGTGCTGGTGGTAGTACCAGTGCTGGTGGTAGTG
CTGGTGGTAGTGCTGGTGGTAGTGCTGGTGGTAGTGCTGGTGGTTCCGGACTCCTGATGACGCCATGCTA
CACGGCAAAGCTGTCATTCCAATTTCCGGGCGGCCGCATGGTGAGCAAGGGCGAGGAGCTGTTCACCGGG
GTGGTGCCCATCCTGGTCGAGCTGGACGGCGACGTAAACGGCCACAAGTTCAGCGTGTCCGGCGAGGGCG
AGGGCGATGCCACCTACGGCAAGCTGACCCTGAAGTTCATCTGCACCACCGGCAAGCTGCCCGTGCCCTG
GCCCACCCTCGTGACCACCCTGTCCTGGGGCGTGCAGTGCTTCGCCCGCTACCCCGACCACATGAAGCAG
CACGACTTCTTCAAGTCCGCCATGCCCGAAGGCTACGTCCAGGAGCGCACCATCTTCTTCAAGGACGACG
GCAACTACAAGACCCGCGCCGAGGTGAAGTTCGAGGGCGACACCCTGGTGAACCGCATCGAGCTGAAGGG
CATCGACTTCAAGGAGGACGGCAACATCCTGGGGCACAAGCTGGAGTACAACTACATCAGCGGGAACGTC
TATATCACCGCCGACAAGCAGAAGAACGGCATCAAGGCCAACTTCAAGATCCGCCACAACATCGAGGACG
GCGGCGTGCAGCTCGCCGACCACTACCAGCAGAACACCCCCATCGGCGACGGCCCCGTGCTGCTGCCCGA
CAACCACTACCTGAGCACCCAGTCCGCCTTAAGCAAAGACCCCAACGAGAAGCGCGATCACATGGTCCTG
CTGGAGTTCTTGACCGCCGCCGGGATCACTCTCGGCATGGACGAGCTGTCTAGACCTAAGAAGAAGCGTA
AGGTGTAAGGATCCGCCCCTCTCCCTCCCCCCCCCCTAACGTTACTGGCCGAAGCCGCTTGGAATAAGGC
CGGTGTGCGTTTGTCTATATGTTATTTTCCACCATATTGCCGTCTTTTGGCAATGTGAGGGCCCGGAAAC
CTGGCCCTGTCTTCTTGACGAGCATTCCTAGGGGTCTTTCCCCTCTCGCCAAAGGAATGCAAGGTCTGTT
GAATGTCGTGAAGGAAGCAGTTCCTCTGGAAGCTTCTTGAAGACAAACAACGTCTGTAGCGACCCTTTGC
AGGCAGCGGAACCCCCCACCTGGCGACAGGTGCCTCTGCGGCCAAAAGCCACGTGTATAAGATACACCTG
CAAAGGCGGCACAACCCCAGTGCCACGTTGTGAGTTGGATAGTTGTGGAAAGAGTCAAATGGCTCTCCTC
AAGCGTATTCAACAAGGGGCTGAAGGATGCCCAGAAGGTACCCCATTGTATGGGATCTGATCTGGGGCCT
CGGTACACATGCTTTACATGTGTTTAGTCGAGGTTAAAAAAACGTCTAGGCCCCCCGAACCACGGGGACG
TGGTTTTCCTTTGAAAAACACGATGATAATATGGCCACAACCATGGCCAAGCCTTTGTCTCAAGAAGAAT
CCACCCTCATTGAAAGAGCAACGGCTACAATCAACAGCATCCCCATCTCTGAAGACTACAGCGTCGCCAG
CGCAGCTCTCTCTAGCGACGGCCGCATCTTCACTGGTGTCAATGTATATCATTTTACTGGGGGACCTTGT
GCAGAACTCGTGGTGCTGGGCACTGCTGCTGCTGCGGCAGCTGGCAACCTGACTTGTATCGTCGCGATCG
GAAATGAGAACAGGGGCATCTTGAGCCCCTGCGGACGGTGCCGACAGGTGCTTCTCGATCTGCATCCTGG
GATCAAAGCCATAGTGAAGGACAGTGATGGACAGCCGACGGCAGTTGGGATTCGTGAATTGCTGCCCTCT
GGTTATGTGTGGGAGGGCTAAGTCGAGCCTCTAGAGTTAACATCGAGGGATCAAGCTTATCGATAATCAA
CCTCTGGATTACAAAATTTGTGAAAGATTGACTGGTATTCTTAACTATGTTGCTCCTTTTACGCTATGTG
GATACGCTGCTTTAATGCCTTTGTATCATGCTATTGCTTCCCGTATGGCTTTCATTTTCTCCTCCTTGTA
TAAATCCTGGTTGCTGTCTCTTTATGAGGAGTTGTGGCCCGTTGTCAGGCAACGTGGCGTGGTGTGCACT
GTGTTTGCTGACGCAACCCCCACTGGTTGGGGCATTGCCACCACCTGTCAGCTCCTTTCCGGGACTTTCG
CTTTCCCCCTCCCTATTGCCACGGCGGAACTCATCGCCGCCTGCCTTGCCCGCTGCTGGACAGGGGCTCG
GCTGTTGGGCACTGACAATTCCGTGGTGTTGTCGGGGAAGCTGACGTCCTTTCCATGGCTGCTCGCCTGT
GTTGCCACCTGGATTCTGCGCGGGACGTCCTTCTGCTACGTCCCTTCGGCCCTCAATCCAGCGGACCTTC
CTTCCCGCGGCCTGCTGCCGGCTCTGCGGCCTCTTCCGCGTCTTCGCCTTCGCCCTCAGACGAGTCGGAT
CTCCCTTTGGGCCGCCTCCCCGCATCGATACCGTCGAGACCTAGAAAAACATGGAGCAATCACAAGTAGC
AATACAGCAGCTACCAATGCTGATTGTGCCTGGCTAGAAGCACAAGAGGAGGAGGAGGTGGGTTTTCCAG
TCACACCTCAGGTACCTTTAAGACCAATGACTTACAAGGCAGCTGTAGATCTTAGCCACTTTTTAAAAGA
AAAGGGGGGACTGGAAGGGCTAATTCACTCCCAACGAAGACAAGATATCCTTGATCTGTGGATCTACCAC
ACACAAGGCTACTTCCCTGATTGGCAGAACTACACACCAGGGCCAGGGATCAGATATCCACTGACCTTTG
GATGGTGCTACAAGCTAGTACCAGTTGAGCAAGAGAAGGTAGAAGAAGCCAATGAAGGAGAGAACACCCG
CTTGTTACACCCTGTGAGCCTGCATGGGATGGATGACCCGGAGAGAGAAGTATTAGAGTGGAGGTTTGAC
AGCCGCCTAGCATTTCATCACATGGCCCGAGAGCTGCATCCGGACTGTACTGGGTCTCTCTGGTTAGACC
AGATCTGAGCCTGGGAGCTCTCTGGCTAACTAGGGAACCCACTGCTTAAGCCTCAATAAAGCTTGCCTTG
AGTGCTTCAAGTAGTGTGTGCCCGTCTGTTGTGTGACTCTGGTAACTAGAGATCCCTCAGACCCTTTTAG
TCAGTGTGGAAAATCTCTAGCAGGGCCCGTTTAAACCCGCTGATCAGCCTCGACTGTGCCTTCTAGTTGC
CAGCCATCTGTTGTTTGCCCCTCCCCCGTGCCTTCCTTGACCCTGGAAGGTGCCACTCCCACTGTCCTTT
CCTAATAAAATGAGGAAATTGCATCGCATTGTCTGAGTAGGTGTCATTCTATTCTGGGGGGTGGGGTGGG
GCAGGACAGCAAGGGGGAGGATTGGGAAGACAATAGCAGGCATGCTGGGGATGCGGTGGGCTCTATGGCT
TCTGAGGCGGAAAGAACCAGCTGGGGCTCTAGGGGGTATCCCC
[124 nt withheld, positions 8444-8567]
C
[91 nt withheld, positions 8569-8659]
A
[49 nt withheld, positions 8661-8709]
CCTTTGACGTTGGAGTCCACGTTCTTT
[37 nt withheld, positions 8737-8773]
ACCCTATCTCGGTCTATTCTTTTGATTTATAAGGGATTTTGCCGATTTCGGCCTATTGGTTAAAAAATGA
GCTGATTTAACAAAAATTTAACGCGAATTAATTCTGTGGAATGTGTGTCAGTTAGGGTGTGGAAAGTCCC
CAGGCTCCCCAGCAGGCAGAAGTATGCAAAGCATGCATCTCAATTAGTCAGCAACCAGGTGTGGAAAGTC
CCCAGGCTCCCCAGCAGGCAGAAGTATGCAAAGCATGCATCTCAATTAGTCAGCAACCATAGTCCCGCCC
CTAACTCCGCCCATCCCGCCCCTAACTCCGCCCAGTTCCGCCCATTCTCCGCCCCATGGCTGACTAATTT
TTTTTATTTATGCAGAGGCCGAGGCCGCCTCTGCCTCTGAGCTATTCCAGAAGTAGTGAGGAGGCTTTTT
TGGAGGCCTAGGCTTTTGCAAAAAGCTCCCGGGAGCTTGTATATCCATTTTCGGATCTGATCAGCACGTG
TTGACAATTAATCATCGGCATAGTATATCGGCATAGTATAATACGACAAGGTGAGGAACTAAACCATGGC
CAAGTTGACCAGTGCCGTTCCGGTGCTCACCGCGCGCGACGTCGCCGGAGCGGTCGAGTTCTGGACCGAC
CGGCTCGGGTTCTCCCGGGACTTCGTGGAGGACGACTTCGCCGGTGTGGTCCGGGACGACGTGACCCTGT
TCATCAGCGCGGTCCAGGACCAGGTGGTGCCGGACAACACCCTGGCCTGGGTGTGGGTGCGCGGCCTGGA
CGAGCTGTACGCCGAGTGGTCGGAGGTCGTGTCCACGAACTTCCGGGACGCCTCCGGGCCGGCCATGACC
GAGATCGGCGAGCAGCCGTGGGGGCGGGAGTTCGCCCTGCGCGACCCGGCCGGCAACTGCGTGCACTTCG
TGGCCGAGGAGCAGGACTGACACGTGCTACGAGATTTCGATTCCACCGCCGCCTTCTATGAAAGGTTGGG
CTTCGGAATCGTTTTCCGGGACGCCGGCTGGATGATCCTCCAGCGCGGGGATCTCATGCTGGAGTTCTTC
GCCCACCCCAACTTGTTTATTGCAGCTTATAATGGTTACAAATAAAGCAATAGCATCACAAATTTCACAA
ATAAAGCATTTTTTTCACTGCATTCTAGTTGTGGTTTGTCCAAACTCATCAATGTATCTTATCATGTCTG
TATACCGTCGACCTCTAGCTAGAGCTTGGCGTAATCATGGTCATAGCTGTTTCCTGTGTGAAATTGTTAT
CCGCTCACAATTCCACACAACATACGAGCCGGAAGCATAAAGTGTAAAGCCTGGGGTGCCTAATGAGTGA
GCTAACTCACATTAATTGCGTTGCGCTCACTGCCCGCTTTCCAGTCGGGAAACCTGTCGTGCCAGCTGCA
TTAATGAATCGGCCAACGCGCGGGGAGAGGCGGTTTGCGTATTGGGCGCTCTTCCGCTTCCTCGCTCACT
GACTCGCTGCGCTCGGTCGTTCGGCTGCGGCGAGCGGTATCAGCTCACTCAAAGGCGGTAATACGGTTAT
CCACAGAATCAGGGGATAACGCAGGAAAGAACATGTGAGCAAAAGGCCAGCAAAAGGCCAGGAACCGTAA
AAAGGCCGCGTTGCTGGCGTTTTTCCATAGGCTCCGCCCCCCTGACGAGCATCACAAAAATCGACGCTCA
AGTCAGAGGTGGCGAAACCCGACAGGACTATAAAGATACCAGGCGTTTCCCCCTGGAAGCTCCCTCGTGC
GCTCTCCTGTTCCGACCCTGCCGCTTACCGGATACCTGTCCGCCTTTCTCCCTTCGGGAAGCGTGGCGCT
TTCTCATAGCTCACGCTGTAGGTATCTCAGTTCGGTGTAGGTCGTTCGCTCCAAGCTGGGCTGTGTGCAC
GAACCCCCCGTTCAGCCCGACCGCTGCGCCTTATCCGGTAACTATCGTCTTGAGTCCAACCCGGTAAGAC
ACGACTTATCGCCACTGGCAGCAGCCACTGGTAACAGGATTAGCAGAGCGAGGTATGTAGGCGGTGCTAC
AGAGTTCTTGAAGTGGTGGCCTAACTACGGCTACACTAGAAGAACAGTATTTGGTATCTGCGCTCTGCTG
AAGCCAGTTACCTTCGGAAAAAGAGTTGGTAGCTCTTGATCCGGCAAACAAACCACCGCTGGTAGCGGTG
GTTTTTTTGTTTGCAAGCAGCAGATTACGCGCAGAAAAAAAGGATCTCAAGAAGATCCTTTGATCTTTTC
TACGGGGTCTGACGCTCAGTGGAACGAAAACTCACGTTAAGGGATTTTGGTCATGAGATTATCAAAAAGG
ATCTTCACCTAGATCCTTTTAAATTAAAAATGAAGTTTTAAATCAATCTAAAGTATATATGAGTAAACTT
GGTCTGACAGTTACCAATGCTTAATCAGTGAGGCACCTATCTCAGCGATCTGTCTATTTCGTTCATCCAT
AGTTGCCTGACTCCCCGTCGTGTAGATAACTACGATACGGGAGGGCTTACCATCTGGCCCCAGTGCTGCA
ATGATACCGCGAGACCCACGCTCACCGGCTCCAGATTTATCAGCAATAAACCAGCCAGCCGGAAGGGCCG
AGCGCAGAAGTGGTCCTGCAACTTTATCCGCCTCCATCCAGTCTATTAATTGTTGCCGGGAAGCTAGAGT
AAGTAGTTCGCCAGTTAATAGTTTGCGCAACGTTGTTGCCATTGCTACAGGCATCGTGGTGTCACGCTCG
TCGTTTGGTATGGCTTCATTCAGCTCCGGTTCCCAACGATCAAGGCGAGTTACATGATCCCCCATGTTGT
GCAAAAAAGCGGTTAGCTCCTTCGGTCCTCCGATCGTTGTCAGAAGTAAGTTGGCCGCAGTGTTATCACT
CATGGTTATGGCAGCACTGCATAATTCTCTTACTGTCATGCCATCCGTAAGATGCTTTTCTGTGACTGGT
GAGTACTCAACCAAGTCATTCTGAGAATAGTGTATGCGGCGACCGAGTTGCTCTTGCCCGGCGTCAATAC
GGGATAATACCGCGCCACATAGCAGAACTTTAAAAGTGCTCATCATTGGAAAACGTTCTTCGGGGCGAAA
ACTCTCAAGGATCTTACCGCTGTTGAGATCCAGTTCGATGTAACCCACTCGTGCACCCAACTGATCTTCA
GCATCTTTTACTTTCACCAGCGTTTCTGGGTGAGCAAAAACAGGAAGGCAAAATGCCGCAAAAAAGGGAA
TAAGGGCGACACGGAAATGTTGAATACTCATACTCTTCCTTTTTCAATATTATTGAAGCATTTATCAGGG
TTATTGTCTCATGAGCGGATACATATTTGAATGTATTTAGAAAAATAAACAAATAGGGGTTCCGCGCACA
TTTCCCCGAAAAGTGCCACCTGACGTC
